Addgene plasmid #12678: GFP-rab11 DN
Depositing lab: Richard Pagano. Depositing organization: Mayo Foundation for Medical Education and Research (Inactive/For Deposit Only). Publication: Rab proteins mediate Golgi transport of caveola-internalized glycosphingolipids and correct lipid trafficking in Niemann-Pick C cells. Choudhury A, Dominguez M, Puri V, Sharma DK, Narita K, Wheatley CL, Marks DL, Pagano RE. J Clin Invest. 2002 Jun . 109(12):1541-50. 10.1172/JCI15420 PubMed 12070301.
Backbone
  Vector backbone: p-EGFP-C1
  Backbone manufacturer: Clontech
  Backbone size w/o insert (bp): 4700
  Vector type: Mammalian Expression
  Selectable markers: Neomycin (select with G418)
Growth in bacteria
  Bacterial resistance: Kanamycin, 50 μg/mL
  Growth temperature: 37°C
  Growth strain: DH5alpha
  Copy number: High Copy
Gene/Insert
  Gene/Insert name: RAB11A (Homo sapiens) (alt name: GFP-rab11 wild type)
  Species: H. sapiens (human)
  Insert size (bp): 717
  Mutation: changed serine 25 to asparagine
  GenBank ID: NM_004663
  Entrez Gene: RAB11A (a.k.a. YL8)
  Tag / fusion protein: GFP (N terminal on backbone); HA (N terminal on insert)
  Cloning method: Restriction Enzyme; 5′ cloning site BAMHI (not destroyed); 3′ cloning site BAMHI (not destroyed)
  Sequencing primers: 5′ EGFP-C
Resource information
  A portion of this plasmid was derived from a plasmid made by: IMAGE Clone collection at ATCC
Terms and licenses: Academic/Nonprofit Terms; Industry Terms: Not Available to Industry
How to cite: GFP-rab11 DN was a gift from Richard Pagano (Addgene plasmid # 12678 ; http://n2t.net/addgene:12678 ; RRID:Addgene_12678)
