[The description below was written by a language model from this plasmid's Addgene catalogue record and pLannotate feature annotations shown in this document.]
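Description:
GFP-rab11 DN is a mammalian expression plasmid built on the Clontech pEGFP-C1 backbone that produces a dominant-negative form of human RAB11A fused to the C-terminus of EGFP. The sequenced plasmid is about 5.4 kb. It replicates in E. coli at high copy from a ColE1/pUC-type origin and also carries an f1 origin. A single Tn5 aminoglycoside phosphotransferase gene (NeoR/KanR) serves both hosts. A bacterial bla-type promoter drives it for kanamycin selection, and the SV40 enhancer/early promoter drives it for G418 selection in mammalian cells, with the HSV TK polyadenylation signal terminating the transcript. Short fragments annotated as ble, bGH poly(A) and SV40 large T antigen appear to be incidental matches within backbone sequence rather than functional elements.

The expression cassette uses the CMV immediate-early enhancer and promoter to transcribe EGFP. This is followed in frame by the multiple cloning site, an HA epitope sequence (detected as partial matches to a 3xHA tag) and the RAB11A coding region, and it ends at the SV40 poly(A) signal. The insert was cloned into a BamHI site retained at both ends, and part of it derives from an IMAGE collection clone. RAB11A is a small GTPase that regulates endocytic recycling. The serine 25 to asparagine substitution is the basis for the DN (dominant-negative) designation, and mutations of this type in Rab proteins generally favour the inactive GDP-bound state and interfere with endogenous function. The construct lets transfected cells be identified by green fluorescence while Rab11-dependent trafficking is inhibited. The associated publication used Rab constructs to examine Golgi transport of caveola-internalized glycosphingolipids and lipid trafficking in Niemann-Pick C cells.
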