Features (pLannotate 1.2.2; 18 found; start..end, strand, type, name):
     16..319     +  enhancer       CMV enhancer: human cytomegalovirus immediate early enhancer
    320..523     +  promoter       CMV promoter: human cytomegalovirus (CMV) immediate early promoter
    568..1284    +  CDS            EGFP: EGFP is a basic (constitutively fluorescent) green fluorescent protein published in 1996, derived from Aequorea victoria. It is reported to be a rapidly-maturing weak dimer with moderate acid sensitivity.
   1285..1350    +  misc_feature   MCS: multiple cloning site
   1354..1370    +  CDS            3xHA (fragment): three tandem HA epitope tags
   1381..1407    +  CDS            3xHA (fragment): three tandem HA epitope tags
   1408..2052    +  CDS            RAB11A: RB11A_HUMAN - Also known as RAB11. Experimental evidence at protein level: Swiss-Prot protein existence level 1. The small GTPases Rab are key regulators of intracellular membrane trafficking, from the formation of transport vesicles to their fusion with membranes. Rabs cycle between an inactive GDP-bound form and an active GTP-bound form that is able to recruit to membranes different set of downstream effectors directly responsible for vesicle formation, movement, tethering and fusion. The small Rab GTPase RAB11A regulates endocytic recycling. Acts as a major regulator of membrane delivery du
   2078..2162    +  CDS            large T antigen (fragment): large T antigen from SV40 (simian virus 40)
   2185..2306    +  polyA_signal   SV40 poly(A) signal: SV40 polyadenylation signal
   2340..2768    -  rep_origin     f1 ori (sequence partly withheld): f1 bacteriophage origin of replication; arrow indicates direction of (+) strand synthesis
   2795..2899    +  promoter       AmpR promoter: bla
   2901..3258    +  promoter       SV40 promoter: SV40 enhancer and early promoter
   3293..4087    +  CDS            NeoR/KanR: aminoglycoside phosphotransferase from Tn5; aph(3')-II (or nptII); confers resistance to neomycin, kanamycin, and G418 (Geneticin®)
   4108..4260    +  CDS            ble (fragment): BLE_KLEPN - Experimental evidence at protein level: Swiss-Prot protein existence level 1. Binding protein with a strong affinity to the bleomycin family of antibiotics. Binds to CL990; an antimitotic-antibiotic compound. From Klebsiella pneumoniae.
   4319..4366    +  polyA_signal   HSV TK poly(A) signal: herpes simplex virus thymidine kinase polyadenylation signal (Cole and Stacy, 1985)
   4457..4473    -  polyA_signal   bGH poly(A) signal (fragment): bovine growth hormone polyadenylation signal
   4695..5283    +  rep_origin     ori: high-copy-number ColE1/pMB1/pBR322/pUC origin of replication
   5398..5442    +  enhancer       CMV enhancer (fragment): human cytomegalovirus immediate early enhancer
>Addgene plasmid #12678 | GFP-rab11 DN | addgene full sequence | sequence record 128994 | Addgene NGS Result
ATATATGGAGTTCCGCGTTACATAACTTACGGTAAATGGCCCGCCTGGCTGACCGCCCAACGACCCCCGC
CCATTGACGTCAATAATGACGTATGTTCCCATAGTAACGCCAATAGGGACTTTCCATTGACGTCAATGGG
TGGAGTATTTACGGTAAACTGCCCACTTGGCAGTACATCAAGTGTATCATATGCCAAGTACGCCCCCTAT
TGACGTCAATGACGGTAAATGGCCCGCCTGGCATTATGCCCAGTACATGACCTTATGGGACTTTCCTACT
TGGCAGTACATCTACGTATTAGTCATCGCTATTACCATGGTGATGCGGTTTTGGCAGTACATCAATGGGC
GTGGATAGCGGTTTGACTCACGGGGATTTCCAAGTCTCCACCCCATTGACGTCAATGGGAGTTTGTTTTG
GCACCAAAATCAACGGGACTTTCCAAAATGTCGTAACAACTCCGCCCCATTGACGCAAATGGGCGGTAGG
CGTGTACGGTGGGAGGTCTATATAAGCAGAGCTGGTTTAGTGAACCGTCAGATCCGCTAGCGCTACCGGT
CGCCACCATGGTGAGCAAGGGCGAGGAGCTGTTCACCGGGGTGGTGCCCATCCTGGTCGAGCTGGACGGC
GACGTAAACGGCCACAAGTTCAGCGTGTCCGGCGAGGGCGAGGGCGATGCCACCTACGGCAAGCTGACCC
TGAAGTTCATCTGCACCACCGGCAAGCTGCCCGTGCCCTGGCCCACCCTCGTGACCACCCTGACCTACGG
CGTGCAGTGCTTCAGCCGCTACCCCGACCACATGAAGCAGCACGACTTCTTCAAGTCCGCCATGCCCGAA
GGCTACGTCCAGGAGCGCACCATCTTCTTCAAGGACGACGGCAACTACAAGACCCGCGCCGAGGTGAAGT
TCGAGGGCGACACCCTGGTGAACCGCATCGAGCTGAAGGGCATCGACTTCAAGGAGGACGGCAACATCCT
GGGGCACAAGCTGGAGTACAACTACAACAGCCACAACGTCTATATCATGGCCGACAAGCAGAAGAACGGC
ATCAAGGTGAACTTCAAGATCCGCCACAACATCGAGGACGGCAGCGTGCAGCTCGCCGACCACTACCAGC
AGAACACCCCCATCGGCGACGGCCCCGTGCTGCTGCCCGACAACCACTACCTGAGCACCCAGTCCGCCCT
GAGCAAAGACCCCAACGAGAAGCGCGATCACATGGTCCTGCTGGAGTTCGTGACCGCCGCCGGGATCACT
CTCGGCATGGACGAGCTGTACAAGTCCGGACTCAGATCTCGAGCTCAAGCTTCGAATTCTGCAGTCGACG
GTACCGCGGGCCCGGGATCCATGTACCCATACGATGTTCCGGATTACGCTTACCCATACGATGTTCCGGA
TTACGCTGGTACCCGCGACGACGAGTACGACTACCTCTTTAAAGTTGTCCTTATTGGAGATTCTGGTGTT
GGAAAGAATAATCTCCTGTCTCGATTTACTCGAAATGAGTTTAATCTGGAAAGCAAGAGCACCATTGGAG
TAGAGTTTGCAACAAGAAGCATCCAGGTTGATGGAAAAACAATAAAGGCACAGATATGGGACACAGCAGG
GCAAGAGCGATATCGAGCTATAACATCAGCATATTATCGTGGAGCTGTAGGTGCCTTATTGGTTTATGAC
ATTGCTAAACATCTCACATATGAAAATGTAGAGCGATGGCTGAAAGAACTGAGAGATCATGCTGATAGTA
ACATTGTTATCATGCTTGTGGGCAATAAGAGTGATCTACGTCATCTCAGGGCAGTTCCTACAGATGAAGC
AAGAGCTTTTGCAGAAAAGAATGGTTTGTCATTCATTGAAACTTCGGCCCTAGACTCTACAAATGTAGAA
GCTGCTTTTCAGACAATTTTAACAGAGATTTACCGCATTGTTTCTCAGAAGCAAATGTCAGACAGACGCG
AAAATGACATGTCTCCAAGCAACAATGTGGTTCCTATTCATGTTCCACCAACCACTGAAAACAAGCCAAA
GGTGCAGTGCTGTCAGAACATCTAAGGATCCACCGGATCTAGATAACTGATCATAATCAGCCATACCACA
TTTGTAGAGGTTTTACTTGCTTTAAAAAACCTCCCACACCTCCCCCTGAACCTGAAACATAAAATGAATG
CAATTGTTGTTGTTAACTTGTTTATTGCAGCTTATAATGGTTACAAATAAAGCAATAGCATCACAAATTT
CACAAATAAAGCATTTTTTTCACTGCATTCTAGTTGTGGTTTGTCCAAACTCATCAATGTATCTTAACGC
GTAAATTGTAAGCGTTAATATTTTGTTAAAATTCGCGTTAAATTTTTGTTAAATCAGCTCATTTTTTAAC
CAATAGGCCGAAATCGGCAAAATCCCTTATAAATCAAAAGAATAGACCGAGATAGGGT
[37 nt withheld, positions 2439-2475]
AAAGAACGTGGACTCCAACGTCAAAGG
[49 nt withheld, positions 2503-2551]
T
[91 nt withheld, positions 2553-2643]
G
[124 nt withheld, positions 2645-2768]
CAGGTGGCACTTTTCGGGGAAATGTGCGCGGAACCCCTATTTGTTTATTTTTCTAAATACATTCAAATAT
GTATCCGCTCATGAGACAATAACCCTGATAAATGCTTCAATAATATTGAAAAAGGAAGAGTCCTGAGGCG
GAAAGAACCAGCTGTGGAATGTGTGTCAGTTAGGGTGTGGAAAGTCCCCAGGCTCCCCAGCAGGCAGAAG
TATGCAAAGCATGCATCTCAATTAGTCAGCAACCAGGTGTGGAAAGTCCCCAGGCTCCCCAGCAGGCAGA
AGTATGCAAAGCATGCATCTCAATTAGTCAGCAACCATAGTCCCGCCCCTAACTCCGCCCATCCCGCCCC
TAACTCCGCCCAGTTCCGCCCATTCTCCGCCCCATGGCTGACTAATTTTTTTTATTTATGCAGAGGCCGA
GGCCGCCTCGGCCTCTGAGCTATTCCAGAAGTAGTGAGGAGGCTTTTTTGGAGGCCTAGGCTTTTGCAAA
GATCGATCAAGAGACAGGATGAGGATCGTTTCGCATGATTGAACAAGATGGATTGCACGCAGGTTCTCCG
GCCGCTTGGGTGGAGAGGCTATTCGGCTATGACTGGGCACAACAGACAATCGGCTGCTCTGATGCCGCCG
TGTTCCGGCTGTCAGCGCAGGGGCGCCCGGTTCTTTTTGTCAAGACCGACCTGTCCGGTGCCCTGAATGA
ACTGCAAGACGAGGCAGCGCGGCTATCGTGGCTGGCCACGACGGGCGTTCCTTGCGCAGCTGTGCTCGAC
GTTGTCACTGAAGCGGGAAGGGACTGGCTGCTATTGGGCGAAGTGCCGGGGCAGGATCTCCTGTCATCTC
ACCTTGCTCCTGCCGAGAAAGTATCCATCATGGCTGATGCAATGCGGCGGCTGCATACGCTTGATCCGGC
TACCTGCCCATTCGACCACCAAGCGAAACATCGCATCGAGCGAGCACGTACTCGGATGGAAGCCGGTCTT
GTCGATCAGGATGATCTGGACGAAGAGCATCAGGGGCTCGCGCCAGCCGAACTGTTCGCCAGGCTCAAGG
CGAGCATGCCCGACGGCGAGGATCTCGTCGTGACCCATGGCGATGCCTGCTTGCCGAATATCATGGTGGA
AAATGGCCGCTTTTCTGGATTCATCGACTGTGGCCGGCTGGGTGTGGCGGACCGCTATCAGGACATAGCG
TTGGCTACCCGTGATATTGCTGAAGAGCTTGGCGGCGAATGGGCTGACCGCTTCCTCGTGCTTTACGGTA
TCGCCGCTCCCGATTCGCAGCGCATCGCCTTCTATCGCCTTCTTGACGAGTTCTTCTGAGCGGGACTCTG
GGGTTCGAAATGACCGACCAAGCGACGCCCAACCTGCCATCACGAGATTTCGATTCCACCGCCGCCTTCT
ATGAAAGGTTGGGCTTCGGAATCGTTTTCCGGGACGCCGGCTGGATGATCCTCCAGCGCGGGGATCTCAT
GCTGGAGTTCTTCGCCCACCCTAGGGGGAGGCTAACTGAAACACGGAAGGAGACAATACCGGAAGGAACC
CGCGCTATGACGGCAATAAAAAGACAGAATAAAACGCACGGTGTTGGGTCGTTTGTTCATAAACGCGGGG
TTCGGTCCCAGGGCTGGCACTCTGTCGATACCCCACCGAGACCCCATTGGGGCCAATACGCCCGCGTTTC
TTCCTTTTCCCCACCCCACCCCCCAAGTTCGGGTGAAGGCCCAGGGCTCGCAGCCAACGTCGGGGCGGCA
GGCCCTGCCATAGCCTCAGGTTACTCATATATACTTTAGATTGATTTAAAACTTCATTTTTAATTTAAAA
GGATCTAGGTGAAGATCCTTTTTGATAATCTCATGACCAAAATCCCTTAACGTGAGTTTTCGTTCCACTG
AGCGTCAGACCCCGTAGAAAAGATCAAAGGATCTTCTTGAGATCCTTTTTTTCTGCGCGTAATCTGCTGC
TTGCAAACAAAAAAACCACCGCTACCAGCGGTGGTTTGTTTGCCGGATCAAGAGCTACCAACTCTTTTTC
CGAAGGTAACTGGCTTCAGCAGAGCGCAGATACCAAATACTGTTCTTCTAGTGTAGCCGTAGTTAGGCCA
CCACTTCAAGAACTCTGTAGCACCGCCTACATACCTCGCTCTGCTAATCCTGTTACCAGTGGCTGCTGCC
AGTGGCGATAAGTCGTGTCTTACCGGGTTGGACTCAAGACGATAGTTACCGGATAAGGCGCAGCGGTCGG
GCTGAACGGGGGGTTCGTGCACACAGCCCAGCTTGGAGCGAACGACCTACACCGAACTGAGATACCTACA
GCGTGAGCTATGAGAAAGCGCCACGCTTCCCGAAGGGAGAAAGGCGGACAGGTATCCGGTAAGCGGCAGG
GTCGGAACAGGAGAGCGCACGAGGGAGCTTCCAGGGGGAAACGCCTGGTATCTTTATAGTCCTGTCGGGT
TTCGCCACCTCTGACTTGAGCGTCGATTTTTGTGATGCTCGTCAGGGGGGCGGAGCCTATGGAAAAACGC
CAGCAACGCGGCCTTTTTACGGTTCCTGGCCTTTTGCTGGCCTTTTGCTCACATGTTCTTTCCTGCGTTA
TCCCCTGATTCTGTGGATAACCGTATTACCGCCATGCATTAGTTATTAATAGTAATCAATTACGGGGTCA
TTAGTTCATAGCCC
