>Addgene plasmid #12678 | GFP-rab11 DN | depositor partial sequence | sequence record 7401 | Author sequence
GGATCCATGTACCCATACGATGTTCCGGATTACGCTTACCCATACGATGTTCCGGATTACGCTGGTACCC
GCGACGACGAGTACGACTACCTCTTTAAAGTTGTCCTTATTGGAGATTCTGGTGTTGGAAAGAATAATCT
CCTGTCTCGATTTACTCGAAATGAGTTTAATCTGGAAAGCAAGAGCACCATTGGAGTAGAGTTTGCAACA
AGAAGCATCCAGGTTGATGGAAAAACAATAAAGGCACAGATATGGGACACAGCAGGGCAAGAGCGATATC
GAGCTATAACATCAGCATATTATCGTGGAGCTGTAGGTGCCTTATTGGTTTATGACATTGCTAAACATCT
CACATATGAAAATGTAGAGCGATGGCTGAAAGAACTGAGAGATCATGCTGATAGTAACATTGTTATCATG
CTTGTGGGCAATAAGAGTGATCTACGTCATCTCAGGGCAGTTCCTACAGATGAAGCAAGAGCTTTTGCAG
AAAAGAATGGTTTGTCATTCATTGAAACTTCGGCCCTAGACTCTACAAATGTAGAAGCTGCTTTTCAGAC
AATTTTAACAGAGATTTACCGCATTGTTTCTCAGAAGCAAATGTCAGACAGACGCGAAAATGACATGTCT
CCAAGCAACAATGTGGTTCCTATTCATGTTCCACCAACCACTGAAAACAAGCCAAAGGTGCAGTGCTGTC
AGAACATCTAAGGATCC
