>Addgene plasmid #12678 | GFP-rab11 DN | addgene partial sequence | sequence record 19082 | EGFP-C 5'-CATGGTCCTGCTGGAGTTCGTG-3'
GACTCAGATCTCGAGCTCAGCTTCGAATTCTGCAGTCGACGGTACCGCGGGCCCGGGATCCATGTACCCA
TACGATGTTCCGGATTACGCTTACCCATACGATGTTCCGGATTACGCTGGTACCCGCGACGACGAGTACG
ACTACCTCTTTAAAGTTGTCCTTATTGGAGATTCTGGTGTTGGAAAGAATAATCTCCTGTCTCGATTTAC
TCGAAATGAGTTTAATCTGGAAAGCAAGAGCACCATTGGAGTAGAGTTTGCAACAAGAAGCATCCAGGTT
GATGGAAAAACAATAAAGGCACAGATATGGGACACAGCAGGGCAAGAGCGATATCGAGCTATAACATCAG
CATATTATCGTGGAGCTGTAGGTGCCTTATTGGTTTATGACATTGCTAAACATCTCACATATGAAAATGT
AGAGCGATGGCTGAAAGAACTGAGAGATCATGCTGATAGTAACATTGTTATCATGCTTGTGGGCAATAAG
AGTGATCTACGTCATCTCAGGGCAGTTCCTACAGATGAAGCAAGAGCTTTTGCAGAAAAGAATGGTTTGT
CATTCATTGAAACTTCGGCCCTAGACTCTACAAATGTAGAAGCTGCTTTTCAGACAATTTTAACAGAGAT
TTACCGCATTGTTTCTCAGAAGCAAATGTCAGACAGACGCGAAAATGACATGTCTCCAAGCAACAATGTG
GTTCCTATTCATGTTCCACCAACCACTGAAAACAAGCCAAAGGTGCAGTGCTGTCAGAACATCTAAGGAT
CCACCGGATCTAGATAACTGATCATAATCAGCCATACCACATTTGTAGAGGTTTTACTTGCTTTAAAAAA
CCTCCCACACCTCCCCCTGAACCTGAAACATAAAATGAATGCAATTGTTGTTGTTAACTTGTTTATTGCA
GCTTATAATGGTTACAAATAAAGCAATAGCATCACAATTTCACAAATAAAGCATTTTTTCACTGCATT
